>Addgene plasmid #114896 | AT1G17230 X074_pECIA14 | addgene full sequence | sequence record 275976 | Addgene NGS Result
GTAAAACGACGGCCAGTGAATTAATTCGTTGCAGGACAGGATGTGGTGCCCGATGTGACTAGCTCTTTGC
TGCAGGCCGTCCTATCCTCTGGTTCCGATAAGAGACCCAGAACTCCGGCCCCCCACCGCCCACCGCCACC
CCCATACATATGTGGTACGCAAGTAAGAGTGCCTGCGCATGCCCCATGTGCCCCACCAAGAGCTTTGCAT
CCCATACAAGTCCCCAAAGTGGAGAACCGAACCAATTCTTCGCGGGCAGAACAAAAGCTTCTGCACACGT
CTCCACTCGAATTTGGAGCCGGCCGGCGTGTGCAAAAGAGGTGAATCGAACGAAAGACCCGTGTGTAAAG
CCGCGTTTCCAAAATGTATAAAACCGAGAGCATCTGGCCAATGTGCATCAGTTGTGGTCAGCAGCAAAAT
CAAGTGAATCATCTCAGTGCAACTAAAGGGGGGATCCGATCTCAATATGAAGTTATGCATATTACTGGCC
GTCGTGGCCTTTGTTGGCCTCTCGCTCGGGTCCTTAAACGAAGAAGGGCGTGTTCTTCTGGAGTTTAAAG
CTTTCCTTAATGACTCCAATGGCTATCTCGCAAGCTGGAATCAGTTGGATTCAAATCCCTGCAACTGGAC
CGGAATCGCGTGTACCCATCTCAGAACTGTAACTTCTGTTGATCTAAATGGGATGAATCTATCAGGTACA
CTATCTCCTCTCATATGCAAGCTTCATGGTTTAAGGAAATTGAATGTCTCCACCAACTTCATCTCTGGTC
CAATCCCTCAAGATTTATCTCTCTGTCGAAGTCTAGAGGTTCTTGATCTCTGCACAAATAGGTTCCATGG
AGTGATACCAATTCAGCTAACCATGATCATCACTCTTAAGAAGCTGTATCTATGCGAGAATTATCTTTTC
GGTTCTATCCCTAGACAAATCGGTAATTTGAGTTCACTCCAAGAGCTTGTGATCTACAGCAATAATCTCA
CCGGTGTAATCCCTCCTTCCATGGCGAAATTGAGACAGCTCCGGATCATTAGGGCAGGACGGAATGGATT
CTCGGGTGTGATTCCGTCTGAAATCAGCGGATGCGAGAGCCTAAAGGTACTTGGATTAGCAGAGAATCTT
CTTGAGGGTTCTCTTCCTAAGCAGCTCGAGAAGCTTCAAAATCTTACTGATTTGATACTCTGGCAAAACC
GTCTATCTGGTGAGATACCTCCTTCCGTAGGAAACATCAGCAGACTGGAGGTGCTTGCGCTGCATGAAAA
CTACTTCACGGGATCAATTCCAAGAGAGATTGGGAAGCTCACAAAGATGAAAAGGCTGTACCTTTACACA
AACCAGTTAACCGGAGAGATACCTCGCGAAATAGGCAACTTGATAGATGCAGCTGAGATAGATTTTTCGG
AGAATCAGTTAACAGGTTTCATACCAAAAGAGTTTGGTCATATCCTGAATCTCAAATTACTTCATCTTTT
TGAGAACATTCTTCTAGGTCCAATTCCTAGGGAGCTTGGGGAATTGACACTGTTGGAGAAGCTAGACTTG
TCTATCAATAGACTAAACGGTACTATCCCGCAAGAGCTTCAGTTCCTACCTTACCTTGTAGATTTGCAGC
TTTTTGACAACCAGCTTGAAGGGAAGATACCTCCTTTAATCGGTTTCTATAGCAATTTTTCTGTTCTTGA
CATGTCTGCCAATTCTCTGTCTGGTCCAATTCCTGCCCACTTCTGCAGATTTCAGACGCTAATACTTCTG
AGTCTTGGTTCAAACAAGTTATCAGGAAACATCCCTCGTGATCTGAAAACCTGCAAGTCACTGACAAAGC
TAATGCTAGGCGATAACCAGCTAACAGGAAGCCTTCCCATTGAATTATTTAATCTTCAGAACCTTACTGC
ATTAGAGCTTCACCAAAACTGGTTATCAGGGAATATATCTGCAGACCTGGGAAAGCTGAAGAATTTGGAA
AGACTGCGTCTAGCTAACAACAATTTTACTGGTGAAATTCCTCCTGAGATTGGGAATCTCACAAAGATTG
TTGGCTTTAACATCTCCTCCAATCAGCTCACTGGTCACATCCCTAAAGAGTTGGGAAGTTGTGTCACTAT
CCAGAGGCTTGACCTTAGTGGCAACAAGTTTTCCGGATACATAGCACAAGAGCTTGGTCAGTTGGTATAT
TTGGAGATTTTGAGATTGTCTGATAATAGATTGACCGGAGAAATTCCTCATAGCTTTGGAGATCTTACTC
GGCTCATGGAGTTACAACTAGGAGGCAATCTCTTGTCTGAAAACATCCCAGTGGAGCTCGGGAAGTTAAC
CTCTCTGCAAATCTCCCTCAACATTAGTCACAATAATCTCTCAGGTACTATTCCAGACAGTTTAGGAAAT
CTACAGATGTTGGAGATACTTTACCTCAACGACAACAAGCTTTCAGGTGAGATCCCTGCATCAATTGGGA
ATCTCATGAGCCTCCTCATCTGCAATATCTCAAACAATAACTTGGTCGGAACAGTACCAGACACAGCCGT
GTTCCAGCGGATGGATTCATCGAACTTTGCTGGAAACCATGGTTTGTGTAACTCTCAGAGAAGCCATTGT
CAACCACTTGTCCCACATTCTGATTCAAAGCTAAATTGGTTAATCAACGGTTCGCTGGAGGTGCTGTTCC
AGGGACCAAGCGGCAATCCCGGCGGCGATCTGGCCCCCCAGATGCTGCGCGAGCTGCAGGAGACCAATGC
CGCCCTGCAGGACGTGCGCGAGCTGCTGCGCCACCGCGTGAAGGAGATCACCTTCCTGAAGAACACCGTG
ATGGAGTGCGACGCCTGCGGCATGCAGCCCTCTAGAGGCTCCGGCTCCATCATCCCAGTTGAGGAGGAGA
ACCCGGACTTCTGGAACCGCGAGGCAGCCGAGGCCCTGGGTGCCGCCAAGAAGCTGCAGCCTGCACAGAC
AGCCGCCAAGAACCTCATCATCTTCCTGGGCGATGGGATGGGGGTGTCTACGGTGACAGCTGCCAGGATC
CTAAAAGGGCAGAAGAAGGACAAACTGGGGCCTGAGATACCCCTGGCCATGGACCGCTTCCCATATGTGG
CTCTGTCCAAGACATACAATGTAGACAAACATGTGCCAGACAGTGGAGCCACAGCCACGGCCTACCTGTG
CGGGGTCAAGGGCAACTTCCAGACCATTGGCTTGAGTGCAGCCGCCCGCTTTAACCAGTGCAACACGACA
CGCGGCAACGAGGTCATCTCCGTGATGAATCGGGCCAAGAAAGCAGGGAAGTCAGTGGGAGTGGTAACCA
CCACACGAGTGCAGCACGCCTCGCCAGCCGGCACCTACGCCCACACGGTGAACCGCAACTGGTACTCGGA
CGCCGACGTGCCTGCCTCGGCCCGCCAGGAGGGGTGCCAGGACATCGCTACGCAGCTCATCTCCAACATG
GACATTGACGTGATCCTAGGTGGAGGCCGAAAGTACATGTTTCGCATGGGAACCCCAGACCCTGAGTACC
CAGATGACTACAGCCAAGGTGGGACCAGGCTGGACGGGAAGAATCTGGTGCAGGAATGGCTGGCGAAGCG
CCAGGGTGCCCGGTATGTGTGGAACCGCACTGAGCTCATGCAGGCTTCCCTGGACCCGTCTGTGACCCAT
CTCATGGGTCTCTTTGAGCCTGGAGACATGAAATACGAGATCCACCGAGACTCCACACTGGACCCCTCCC
TGATGGAGATGACAGAGGCTGCCCTGCGCCTGCTGAGCAGGAACCCCCGCGGCTTCTTCCTCTTCGTGGA
GGGTGGTCGCATCGACCATGGTCATCATGAAAGCAGGGCTTACCGGGCACTGACTGAGACGATCATGTTC
GACGACGCCATTGAGAGGGCGGGCCAGCTCACCAGCGAGGAGGACACGCTGAGCCTCGTCACTGCCGACC
ACTCCCACGTCTTCTCCTTCGGAGGCTACCCCCTGCGAGGGAGCTCCATCTTCGGGCTGGCCCCTGGCAA
GGCCCGGGACAGGAAGGCCTACACGGTCCTCCTATACGGAAACGGTCCAGGCTATGTGCTCAAGGACGGC
GCCCGGCCGGATGTTACCGAGAGCGAGAGCGGGAGCCCCGAGTATCGGCAGCAGTCAGCAGTGCCCCTGG
ACGAAGAGACCCACGCAGGCGAGGACGTGGCGGTGTTCGCGCGCGGCCCGCAGGCGCACCTGGTTCACGG
CGTGCAGGAGCAGACCTTCATAGCGCACGTCATGGCCTTCGCCGCCTGCCTGGAGCCCTACACCGCCTGC
GACCTGGCGCCCCCCGCCGGCACCACCGACGCCGCGCACCCGGGTTCTAGAGGAAGCACCTCCGGCGATA
ACGATTACAAGGATGATGATGATAAGGCCAGCGGCACCGGTCATCATCACCATCACCATTGAGTTTAAAC
CCGCTGATCAGCCTCGACTGTGCCTTCTAAGGCCTGAGCTCGCTGATCAGCCTCGATCGAGGATCCAGAC
ATGATAAGATACATTGATGAGTTTGGACAAACCACAACTAGAATGCAGTGAAAAAAATGCTTTATTTGTG
AAATTTGTGATGCTATTGCTTTATTTGTAACCATTATAAGCTGCAATAAACAAGTTAACAACAACAATTG
CATTCATTTTATGTTTCAGGTTCAGGGGGAGGTGTGGGAGGTTTTTTAAAGCAAGTAAAACCTCTACAAA
TGTGGTATGGCTGATTATGATCAGTCGACCTGCAGGCATGCAAGCTTGGCGTAATCATGGTCATAGCTGT
TTCCTGTGTGAAATTGTTATCCGCTCACAATTCCACACAACATACGAGCCGGAAGCATAAAGTGTAAAGC
CTGGGGTGCCTAATGAGTGAGCTAACTCACATTAATTGCGTTGCGCTCACTGCCCGCTTTCCAGTCGGGA
AACCTGTCGTGCCAGCTGCATTAATGAATCGGCCAACGCGCGGGGAGAGGCGGTTTGCGTATTGGGCGCT
CTTCCGCTTCCTCGCTCACTGACTCGCTGCGCTCGGTCGTTCGGCTGCGGCGAGCGGTATCAGCTCACTC
AAAGGCGGTAATACGGTTATCCACAGAATCAGGGGATAACGCAGGAAAGAACATGTGAGCAAAAGGCCAG
CAAAAGGCCAGGAACCGTAAAAAGGCCGCGTTGCTGGCGTTTTTCCATAGGCTCCGCCCCCCTGACGAGC
ATCACAAAAATCGACGCTCAAGTCAGAGGTGGCGAAACCCGACAGGACTATAAAGATACCAGGCGTTTCC
CCCTGGAAGCTCCCTCGTGCGCTCTCCTGTTCCGACCCTGCCGCTTACCGGATACCTGTCCGCCTTTCTC
CCTTCGGGAAGCGTGGCGCTTTCTCATAGCTCACGCTGTAGGTATCTCAGTTCGGTGTAGGTCGTTCGCT
CCAAGCTGGGCTGTGTGCACGAACCCCCCGTTCAGCCCGACCGCTGCGCCTTATCCGGTAACTATCGTCT
TGAGTCCAACCCGGTAAGACACGACTTATCGCCACTGGCAGCAGCCACTGGTAACAGGATTAGCAGAGCG
AGGTATGTAGGCGGTGCTACAGAGTTCTTGAAGTGGTGGCCTAACTACGGCTACACTAGAAGAACAGTAT
TTGGTATCTGCGCTCTGCTGAAGCCAGTTACCTTCGGAAAAAGAGTTGGTAGCTCTTGATCCGGCAAACA
AACCACCGCTGGTAGCGGTGGTTTTTTTGTTTGCAAGCAGCAGATTACGCGCAGAAAAAAAGGATCTCAA
GAAGATCCTTTGATCTTTTCTACGGGGTCTGACGCTCAGTGGAACGAAAACTCACGTTAAGGGATTTTGG
TCATGAGATTATCAAAAAGGATCTTCACCTAGATCCTTTTAAATTAAAAATGAAGTTTTAAATCAATCTA
AAGTATATATGAGTAAACTTGGTCTGACAGTTACCAATGCTTAATCAGTGAGGCACCTATCTCAGCGATC
TGTCTATTTCGTTCATCCATAGTTGCCTGACTCCCCGTCGTGTAGATAACTACGATACGGGAGGGCTTAC
CATCTGGCCCCAGTGCTGCAATGATACCGCGAGACCCACGCTCACCGGCTCCAGATTTATCAGCAATAAA
CCAGCCAGCCGGAAGGGCCGAGCGCAGAAGTGGTCCTGCAACTTTATCCGCCTCCATCCAGTCTATTAAT
TGTTGCCGGGAAGCTAGAGTAAGTAGTTCGCCAGTTAATAGTTTGCGCAACGTTGTTGCCATTGCTACAG
GCATCGTGGTGTCACGCTCGTCGTTTGGTATGGCTTCATTCAGCTCCGGTTCCCAACGATCAAGGCGAGT
TACATGATCCCCCATGTTGTGCAAAAAAGCGGTTAGCTCCTTCGGTCCTCCGATCGTTGTCAGAAGTAAG
TTGGCCGCAGTGTTATCACTCATGGTTATGGCAGCACTGCATAATTCTCTTACTGTCATGCCATCCGTAA
GATGCTTTTCTGTGACTGGTGAGTACTCAACCAAGTCATTCTGAGAATAGTGTATGCGGCGACCGAGTTG
CTCTTGCCCGGCGTCAATACGGGATAATACCGCGCCACATAGCAGAACTTTAAAAGTGCTCATCATTGGA
AAACGTTCTTCGGGGCGAAAACTCTCAAGGATCTTACCGCTGTTGAGATCCAGTTCGATGTAACCCACTC
GTGCACCCAACTGATCTTCAGCATCTTTTACTTTCACCAGCGTTTCTGGGTGAGCAAAAACAGGAAGGCA
AAATGCCGCAAAAAAGGGAATAAGGGCGACACGGAAATGTTGAATACTCATACTCTTCCTTTTTCAATAT
TATTGAAGCATTTATCAGGGTTATTGTCTCATGAGCGGATACATATTTGAATGTATTTAGAAAAATAAAC
AAATAGGGGTTCCGCGCACATTTCCCCGAAAAGTGCCACCTGACGTCTAAGAAACCATTATTATCATGAC
ATTAACCTATAAAAATAGGCGTATCACGAGGCCCTTTCGTCTCGCGCGTTTCGGTGATGACGGTGAAAAC
CTCTGACACATGCAGCTCCCGGAGACGGTCACAGCTTGTCTGTAAGCGGATGCCGGGAGCAGACAAGCCC
GTCAGGGCGCGTCAGCGGGTGTTGGCGGGTGTCGGGGCTGGCTTAACTATGCGGCATCAGAGCAGATTGT
ACTGAGAGTGCACCATATGCGGTGTGAAATACCGCACAGATGCGTAAGGAGAAAATACCGCATCAGGCGC
CATTCGCCATTCAGGCTGCGCAACTGTTGGGAAGGGCGATCGGTGCGGGCCTCTTCGCTATTACGCCAGC
TGGCGAAAGGGGGATGTGCTGCAAGGCGATTAAGTTGGGTAACGCCAGGGTTTTCCCAGTCACGACGTT
Features (pLannotate 1.2.2; 20 found; start..end, strand, type, name):
     23..449     +  promoter       MT promoter: Drosophila metallothionein promoter
    467..520     +  sig_peptide    BiP signal sequence: Drosophila BiP signal sequence
    470..1114    +  CDS            Y1723_ARATH (fragment): Experimental evidence at protein level: Swiss-Prot protein existence level 1. From Arabidopsis thaliana (Mouse-ear cress).
   2312..2644    +  CDS            Y1723_ARATH (fragment): Experimental evidence at protein level: Swiss-Prot protein existence level 1. From Arabidopsis thaliana (Mouse-ear cress).
   2681..2860    +  CDS            Comp (fragment): COMP_RAT - Experimental evidence at protein level: Swiss-Prot protein existence level 1. May play a role in the structural integrity of cartilage via its interaction with other extracellular matrix proteins such as the collagens and fibronectin. Can mediate the interaction of chondrocytes with the cartilage extracellular matrix through interaction with cell surface integrin receptors. Could play a role in the pathogenesis of osteoarthritis. Potent suppressor of apoptosis in both primary chondrocytes and transformed cells. Suppresses apoptosis by blocking the activation of caspase-3 and by indu
   2848..4300    +  CDS            SEAP (fragment): secreted alkaline phosphatase from human placenta The natural enzyme has a C-terminal transmembrane sequence that is replaced by a GPI anchor.
   4337..4366    +  CDS            2xFLAG (fragment): two tandem FLAG® epitope tags
   4472..4606    -  polyA_signal   SV40 poly(A) signal: SV40 polyadenylation signal
   4629..4713    -  CDS            large T antigen (fragment): large T antigen from SV40 (simian virus 40)
   4713..4737    +  misc_feature   MCS (fragment): pUC18/19 multiple cloning site
   4774..4790    -  protein_bind   lac operator: The lac repressor binds to the lac operator to inhibit transcription in E. coli. This inhibition can be relieved by adding lactose or isopropyl-β-D-thiogalactopyranoside (IPTG). lac repressor encoded by lacI
   4798..4828    -  promoter       lac promoter: promoter for the E. coli lac operon
   4843..4864    -  protein_bind   CAP binding site: CAP binding activates transcription in the presence of cAMP. E. coli catabolite activator protein
   4877..4969    -  CDS            lacI (fragment): lac repressor; lacI; The lac repressor binds to the lac operator to inhibit transcription in E. coli. This inhibition can be relieved by adding lactose or isopropyl-β-D-thiogalactopyranoside (IPTG).
   5152..5740    -  rep_origin     ori: high-copy-number ColE1/pMB1/pBR322/pUC origin of replication
   5911..6771    -  CDS            AmpR: β-lactamase; bla; confers resistance to ampicillin, carbenicillin, and related antibiotics
   6772..6876    -  promoter       AmpR promoter: bla
   6971..7006    +  CDS            rop (fragment): Rop protein, which maintains plasmids at low copy number; rop
   7108..7207    +  misc_feature   bom (fragment): basis of mobility region from pBR322
   7213..21      -  CDS            lacZα (fragment) (across the origin): LacZα fragment of β-galactosidase; lacZ fragment
