[The description below was written by a language model from this plasmid's Addgene catalogue record and pLannotate feature annotations shown in this document.]
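Description:
AT1G17230 X074_pECIA14 is an insect-cell expression plasmid built on the pECIA14 backbone. It produces a secreted "prey" protein in Drosophila cell culture and is intended to be used with the matching bait vector, AT1G17230 X074_pECIA2. The 7,349-nt plasmid is propagated in E. coli through a high-copy ColE1/pUC-type origin and selected with ampicillin via the β-lactamase gene. Fragments of lac promoter/operator, lacZα, lacI, rop and bom are also annotated; these appear to be remnants of the pUC/pBR322-derived bacterial backbone rather than functional parts of the design.

Expression is driven by the Drosophila metallothionein promoter, which is induced by adding copper sulfate. A Drosophila BiP signal sequence directs the product into the secretory pathway. The insert, added by ligation-independent cloning, is the extracellular domain of the Arabidopsis thaliana leucine-rich repeat receptor kinase encoded by AT1G17230. The automated annotation marks only two fragments of this coding region, but together with the intervening sequence they span the ectodomain position in the cassette.

Downstream, the ectodomain is fused at its C-terminus to the pentamerising coiled-coil helix of rat COMP, human placental alkaline phosphatase, a FLAG epitope and a hexahistidine tag; the His tag is stated by the depositor but not annotated. An SV40 polyadenylation signal follows the cassette. Pentamerisation raises avidity so that weak ectodomain interactions can be detected, and alkaline phosphatase gives an enzymatic readout of prey binding. The plasmid belongs to a collection used to map extracellular interactions among Arabidopsis LRR receptor kinases.
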