Addgene plasmid #114896: AT1G17230 X074_pECIA14
Purpose: Prey vector AT1G17230 X074_pECIA14 should be used with bait vector AT1G17230 X074_pECIA2.
Depositing lab: Youssef Belkhadir. Depositing organization: Gregor Mendel Institute of Molecular Plant Biology. Publication: An extracellular network of Arabidopsis leucine-rich repeat receptor kinases. Smakowska-Luzan E, Mott GA, Parys K, Stegmann M, Howton TC, Layeghifard M, Neuhold J, Lehner A, Kong J, Grunwald K, Weinberger N, Satbhai SB, Mayer D, Busch W, Madalinski M, Stolt-Bergner P, Provart NJ, Mukhtar MS, Zipfel C, Desveaux D, Guttman DS, Belkhadir Y. Nature. 2018 Jan 18;553(7688):342-346. doi: 10.1038/nature25184. Epub 2018 Jan 10. PubMed 29320478.
Backbone
  Vector backbone: pECIA14
  Backbone manufacturer: Chris Garcia (Addgene plasmid # 47051)
  Vector type: Insect Expression
Growth in bacteria
  Bacterial resistance: Ampicillin, 100 μg/mL
  Growth temperature: 37°C
  Growth strain: DH5alpha
  Copy number: High Copy
Gene/Insert
  Gene/Insert name: AT1G17230
  Species: A. thaliana (mustard weed)
  Entrez Gene: AT1G17230 (a.k.a. AT1G17230, F20D23.7, F20D23_7)
  Promoter: Metallothionein (Copper-Inducible)
  Cloning method: Ligation Independent Cloning
Terms and licenses: Academic/Nonprofit Terms; Industry Terms: Not Available to Industry
Depositor comments: Plasmid for secreted expression in Drosophila cell culture by induction via CuSO4. Insert is an extracellular domain of indicated LRR-RK, C-terminally tagged with Pentameric rat COMP helix, Alkaline Phosphatase (human, placental), Flag, and hexahistidine tags. Insert Protein Sequence: SLNEEGRVLLEFKAFLNDSNGYLASWNQLDSNPCNWTGIACTHLRTVTSVDLNGMNLSGTLSPLICKLHGLRKLNVSTNFISGPIPQDLSLCRSLEVLDLCTNRFHGVIPIQLTMIITLKKLYLCENYLFGSIPRQIGNLSSLQELVIYSNNLTGVIPPSMAKLRQLRIIRAGRNGFSGVIPSEISGCESLKVLGLAENLLEGSLPKQLEKLQNLTDLILWQNRLSGEIPPSVGNISRLEVLALHENYFTGSIPREIGKLTKMKRLYLYTNQLTGEIPREIGNLIDAAEIDFSENQLTGFIPKEFGHILNLKLLHLFENILLGPIPRELGELTLLEKLDLSINRLNGTIPQELQFLPYLVDLQLFDNQLEGKIPPLIGFYSNFSVLDMSANSLSGPIPAHFCRFQTLILLSLGSNKLSGNIPRDLKTCKSLTKLMLGDNQLTGSLPIELFNLQNLTALELHQNWLSGNISADLGKLKNLERLRLANNNFTGEIPPEIGNLTKIVGFNISSNQLTGHIPKELGSCVTIQRLDLSGNKFSGYIAQELGQLVYLEILRLSDNRLTGEIPHSFGDLTRLMELQLGGNLLSENIPVELGKLTSLQISLNISHNNLSGTIPDSLGNLQMLEILYLNDNKLSGEIPASIGNLMSLLICNISNNNLVGTVPDTAVFQRMDSSNFAGNHGLCNSQRSHCQPLVPHSDSKLNWLINGS
How to cite: AT1G17230 X074_pECIA14 was a gift from Youssef Belkhadir (Addgene plasmid # 114896 ; http://n2t.net/addgene:114896 ; RRID:Addgene_114896)
